Addgene plasmid #26345: pcDNA3.2/V5 mmu-mir-1839
Depositing lab: David Bartel. Depositing organization: Whitehead Institute for Biomedical Research. Publication: Mammalian microRNAs: experimental evaluation of novel and previously annotated genes. Chiang HR, Schoenfeld LW, Ruby JG, Auyeung VC, Spies N, Baek D, Johnston WK, Russ C, Luo S, Babiarz JE, Blelloch R, Schroth GP, Nusbaum C, Bartel DP. Genes Dev. 2010 May 15. 24(10):992-1009. 10.1101/gad.1884710 PubMed 20413612.
Backbone
  Vector backbone: pcDNA3.2/V5-DEST
  Backbone manufacturer: Invitrogen
  Backbone size w/o insert (bp): 7711
  Vector type: Mammalian Expression
  Selectable markers: Neomycin (select with G418)
Growth in bacteria
  Bacterial resistance: Ampicillin, 100 μg/mL
  Growth temperature: 37°C
  Growth strain: DH5alpha
  Copy number: Unknown
Gene/Insert
  Gene/Insert name: mmu-mir-1839 (alt names: mir 1839; mir-1839)
  Species: M. musculus (mouse)
  Insert size (bp): 357
  Entrez Gene: Mir1839 (a.k.a. mmu-mir-1839)
  Cloning method: Gateway Cloning
  Sequencing primers: 5′ CMV-F; 3′ V5 reverse (5′-ACCGAGGAGAGGGTTAGGGAT-3′ )
Terms and licenses: Academic/Nonprofit Terms; Industry Terms: Not Available to Industry
Depositor comments: pre-miRNA hairpins and the surrounding regions were amplified from mouse BL6 genomic DNA using Pfu Polymerase and primers with Gateway (Invitrogen)- compatible ends designed to anneal about 100 nt upstream of and downstream from the miRNA hairpins. PCR products were inserted into Gateway vector pDONR221 and subsequently into pcDNA3.2/V5-DEST.
How to cite: pcDNA3.2/V5 mmu-mir-1839 was a gift from David Bartel (Addgene plasmid # 26345 ; http://n2t.net/addgene:26345 ; RRID:Addgene_26345)
