[The description below was written by a language model from this plasmid's Addgene catalogue record.]
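Description:
pcDNA3.2/V5 mmu-mir-1839 is a mammalian expression plasmid built on the commercial Gateway destination vector pcDNA3.2/V5-DEST (backbone listed as 7711 bp without insert). It is propagated in E. coli under ampicillin selection, and it carries a neomycin resistance marker that allows G418 selection of transfected mammalian cells. The record gives no feature table, so individual backbone elements are not itemised. The use of a CMV forward sequencing primer on the 5′ side and a V5 reverse primer on the 3′ side is consistent with the insert lying downstream of a CMV promoter and upstream of the vector's V5 epitope coding region. Because the insert is a non-coding microRNA locus, the V5 tag has no functional role here.

The insert is a 357 bp fragment of mouse genomic DNA containing the mmu-mir-1839 (Mir1839) precursor hairpin together with its flanking sequence. According to the depositor's comments, the hairpin and surrounding regions were PCR-amplified from BL6 mouse genomic DNA with primers bearing Gateway-compatible ends that anneal about 100 nt upstream and downstream of the hairpin. The product was recombined first into the entry vector pDONR221 and then into the destination vector. Including the flanking genomic context gives a primary-miRNA-like transcript that the cell's own microRNA biogenesis machinery can recognise and process.

The plasmid comes from a study that experimentally evaluated novel and previously annotated mammalian microRNA genes. It is suited to ectopic expression of this candidate hairpin in cultured mammalian cells, either to test whether it is processed into a mature microRNA or to overexpress miR-1839.
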