>Addgene plasmid #26345 | pcDNA3.2/V5 mmu-mir-1839 | depositor partial sequence | sequence record 12429 | Author sequence
TTGAACCCTTGATCTTCCTGACTCTACCTTCTAAGTTCTGGGATTCCAGGCATGCTCAGTTAAAACAATA
GGTGGATTTAGTCATATTCTTCTGGAGACTAAGACAATAGAGTCCTTGAAGTCAAGCTGACTCTGCCTTT
AGCCTCCTACATGAAAAGGTAGATAGAACAGGTCTTGTTTGCAAAATAAATTCAAGACCTACTTATCTAC
CAACAGCCATTGCCTACGTCCCACAGTCTTCCTACAAGAAGTGGGTGCAGTGAACTCCTAGATGAGGAAG
GCTGGGAAAGCCAGAGTGGACACAGTCTCTACTAGTGATAGAAAGGTGCTTGGAGGTCAGACAGGCGGGT
TAGAAAG
