>Addgene plasmid #26345 | pcDNA3.2/V5 mmu-mir-1839 | addgene partial sequence | sequence record 32498 | 26345 with CMV-F
CTCTCTGGCTACTAGAGAACCCACTGCTTACTGGCTTATCGAAATTAATACGACTCACTATAGGGAGACC
CAAGCTGGCTAGTTAAGCTATCAACAAGTTTGTACAAAAAAGCAGGCTTTGAACCCTTGATCTTCCTGAC
TCTACCTTCTAAGTTCTGGGATTCCAGGCATGCTCAGTTAAAACAATAGGTGGATTTAGTCATATTCTTC
TGGAGACTAAGACAATAGAGTCCTTGAAGTCAAGCTGACTCTGCCTTTAGCCTCCTACATGAAAAGGTAG
ATAGAACAGGTCTTGTTTGCAAAATAAATTCAAGACCTACTTATCTACCAACAGCCATTGCCTACGTCCC
ACAGTCTTCCTACAAGAAGTGGGTGCAGTGAACTCCTAGATGAGGAAGGCTGGGAAAGCCAGAGTGGACA
CAGTCTCTACTAGTGATAGAAAGGTGCTTGGAGGTCAGACAGGCGGGTTAGAAAGACCCAGCTTTCTTGT
ACAAAGTGGTTGATCTAGAGGGCCCGCGGTTCGAAGGTAAGCCTATCCCTAACCCTCTCCTCGGTCTCGA
TTCTACGCGTACCGGTTAGTAATGAGTTTAAACGGGGGAGGCTAACTGAAACACGGAAGGAGACAATACC
GGAAGGAACCCGCGCTATGACGGCAATAAAAAGACAGAATAAAACGCACGGGTGTTGGGTCGTTTGTTCA
TAAACGCGGGGTTCGGTCCCAGGGCTGGCACTCTGTCGATACCCCACCGAGACCCCATTGGGGCCAATAC
GCCCGCGTTTCTTCCTTTTCCCCACCCCACCCCCCAAGTTCGGGTGAAGGCCCAGGGCTCGCAGCCAACG
TCGGGGCGGCAGGCCCTGCCATAGCA
